Addgene plasmid #185711: 2Bc-T MBP_BoMoC(ed)_I770A_6xH
Purpose: Recombinant B. mori truncated R2 RT expression
Depositing lab: Kathleen Collins. Depositing organization: University of California, Berkeley. Publication: Separable structural requirements for cDNA synthesis, nontemplated extension, and template jumping by a non-LTR retroelement reverse transcriptase. Pimentel SC, Upton HE, Collins K. J Biol Chem. 2022 Mar;298(3):101624. doi: 10.1016/j.jbc.2022.101624. Epub 2022 Jan 21. PubMed 35065960.
Backbone
  Vector backbone: pET His6 LIC cloning vector (2Bc-T)
  Backbone manufacturer: Scott Gradia
  Backbone size w/o insert (bp): 5899
  Total vector size (bp): 8419
  Modifications to backbone: Modified to include an N-terminal MBP tag
  Vector type: Bacterial Expression
Growth in bacteria
  Bacterial resistance: Ampicillin, 100 μg/mL
  Growth temperature: 37°C
  Growth strain: DH5alpha
  Copy number: Low Copy
Gene/Insert
  Gene/Insert name: B. mori truncated R2 RT (alt name: BoMoC)
  Species: Bombyx mori
  Insert size (bp): 2520
  Mutation: Changed I770 to A
  Promoter: T7
  Tag / fusion protein: MBP (N terminal on insert); 6xHis (C terminal on insert)
  Cloning method: Ligation Independent Cloning
  Sequencing primers: 5′ T7 promoter; 3′ T7 terminator
Terms and licenses: Academic/Nonprofit Terms; Industry Terms: Not Available to Industry
How to cite: 2Bc-T MBP_BoMoC(ed)_I770A_6xH was a gift from Kathleen Collins (Addgene plasmid # 185711 ; http://n2t.net/addgene:185711 ; RRID:Addgene_185711)
