[The description below was written by a language model from this plasmid's Addgene catalogue record and pLannotate feature annotations shown in this document.]
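Description:
2Bc-T MBP_BoMoC(ed)_I770A_6xH is a bacterial expression plasmid of about 8.4 kb built on the pET His6 LIC cloning vector 2Bc-T, a pBR322-derived backbone that was modified to supply an N-terminal maltose binding protein tag. It replicates from a ColE1/pMB1-type origin and retains the rop gene and the bom mobility region. This agrees with its catalogue listing as low copy, even though the automated annotation gives the origin a generic high-copy label. Selection is by ampicillin through the bla gene and its own promoter. The two tetracycline-resistance fragments and the tet promoter that flank the expression cassette are remnants of the interrupted pBR322 tet gene. They are not listed as a usable marker.

The payload is a roughly 2.5 kb truncated reverse transcriptase from the Bombyx mori R2 non-LTR retroelement, called BoMoC, carrying an I770A substitution. It was inserted by ligation independent cloning. The feature table does not annotate the insert itself, but it leaves an unannotated gap between the MBP and His-tag features where this coding sequence would lie. Transcription is driven by a T7 promoter and ends at a T7 terminator, and translation starts from the phage T7 gene 10 ribosome binding site. The MBP version lacks a signal sequence, so the fusion stays in the cytosol. MBP can aid solubility and allows amylose affinity capture, while the C-terminal 6xHis tag allows metal-affinity purification. The short "SET1" hit just before the terminator is probably residual T7 gene 10 sequence rather than a functional tag.

The recorded purpose is recombinant production of this truncated R2 reverse transcriptase. The T7 promoter implies expression in a host that supplies T7 RNA polymerase. The associated study examined structural requirements for cDNA synthesis, nontemplated extension and template jumping, so this point mutant presumably served as one of the variants tested there.
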