Features (pLannotate 1.2.2; 15 found; start..end, strand, type, name):
    453..592     -  misc_feature   bom: basis of mobility region from pBR322
    694..885     -  CDS            rop: Rop protein, which maintains plasmids at low copy number; rop
    902..1282    +  CDS            YPB1_ECOLX: Protein predicted: Swiss-Prot protein existence level 4. From Escherichia coli.
   1524..2424    -  CDS            TcR (fragment): tetracycline efflux protein; tet; confers resistance to tetracycline
   2446..2464    +  promoter       T7 promoter: promoter for bacteriophage T7 RNA polymerase
   2553..2575    +  RBS            RBS: efficient ribosome binding site from bacteriophage T7 gene 10 (Olins and Rangwala, 1989)
   2584..3684    +  CDS            MBP: maltose binding protein from E. coli; malE (mutated); This version of the gene does not encode a signal sequence, so MBP will remain in the cytosol.
   6250..6267    +  CDS            7xHis (fragment): 6xHis affinity tag
   6348..6397    +  CDS            SET1 (fragment): solubility-enhancement tag derived from T7 phage gene 10B
   6405..6452    +  terminator     T7 terminator: transcription terminator for bacteriophage T7 RNA polymerase
   6478..6770    -  CDS            TcR (fragment): tetracycline efflux protein; tet; confers resistance to tetracycline
   6818..6846    -  promoter       tet promoter: E. coli promoter for tetracycline efflux protein gene
   6959..7063    +  promoter       AmpR promoter: bla
   7064..7924    +  CDS            AmpR: β-lactamase; bla; confers resistance to ampicillin, carbenicillin, and related antibiotics
   8095..267     +  rep_origin     ori (across the origin): high-copy-number ColE1/pMB1/pBR322/pUC origin of replication
>Addgene plasmid #185711 | 2Bc-T MBP_BoMoC(ed)_I770A_6xH | addgene full sequence | sequence record 368331 | Addgene NGS Result
GGGGGTTCGTGCACACAGCCCAGCTTGGAGCGAACGACCTACACCGAACTGAGATACCTACAGCGTGAGC
TATGAGAAAGCGCCACGCTTCCCGAAGGGAGAAAGGCGGACAGGTATCCGGTAAGCGGCAGGGTCGGAAC
AGGAGAGCGCACGAGGGAGCTTCCAGGGGGAAACGCCTGGTATCTTTATAGTCCTGTCGGGTTTCGCCAC
CTCTGACTTGAGCGTCGATTTTTGTGATGCTCGTCAGGGGGGCGGAGCCTATGGAAAAACGCCAGCAACG
CGGCCTTTTTACGGTTCCTGGCCTTTTGCTGGCCTTTTGCTCACATGTTCTTTCCTGCGTTATCCCCTGA
TTCTGTGGATAACCGTATTACCGCCTTTGAGTGAGCTGATACCGCTCGCCGCAGCCGAACGACCGAGCGC
AGCGAGTCAGTGAGCGAGGAAGCGGAAGAGCGCCTGATGCGGTATTTTCTCCTTACGCATCTGTGCGGTA
TTTCACACCGCAATGGTGCACTCTCAGTACAATCTGCTCTGATGCCGCATAGTTAAGCCAGTATACACTC
CGCTATCGCTACGTGACTGGGTCATGGCTGCGCCCCGACACCCGCCAACACCCGCTGACGCGCCCTGACG
GGCTTGTCTGCTCCCGGCATCCGCTTACAGACAAGCTGTGACCGTCTCCGGGAGCTGCATGTGTCAGAGG
TTTTCACCGTCATCACCGAAACGCGCGAGGCAGCTGCGGTAAAGCTCATCAGCGTGGTCGTGAAGCGATT
CACAGATGTCTGCCTGTTCATCCGCGTCCAGCTCGTTGAGTTTCTCCAGAAGCGTTAATGTCTGGCTTCT
GATAAAGCGGGCCATGTTAAGGGCGGTTTTTTCCTGTTTGGTCACTGATGCCTCCGTGTAAGGGGGATTT
CTGTTCATGGGGGTAATGATACCGATGAAACGAGAGAGGATGCTCACGATACGGGTTACTGATGATGAAC
ATGCCCGGTTACTGGAACGTTGTGAGGGTAAACAACTGGCGGTATGGATGCGGCGGGACCAGAGAAAAAT
CACTCAGGGTCAATGCCAGCGCTTCGTTAATACAGATGTAGGTGTTCCACAGGGTAGCCAGCAGCATCCT
GCGATGCAGATCCGGAACATAATGGTGCAGGGCGCTGACTTCCGCGTTTCCAGACTTTACGAAACACGGA
AACCGAAGACCATTCATGTTGTTGCTCAGGTCGCAGACGTTTTGCAGCAGCAGTCGCTTCACGTTCGCTC
GCGTATCGGTGATTCATTCTGCTAACCAGTAAGGCAACCCCGCCAGCCTAGCCGGGTCCTCAACGACAGG
AGCACGATCATGCGCACCCGTGGCCAGGACCCAACGCTGCCCGAGATGCGCCGCGTGCGGCTGCTGGAGA
TGGCGGACGCGATGGATATGTTCTGCCAAGGGTTGGTTTGCGCATTCACAGTTCTCCGCAAGAATTGATT
GGCTCCAATTCTTGGAGTGGTGAATCCGTTAGCGAGGTGCCGCCGGCTTCCATTCAGGTCGAGGTGGCCC
GGCTCCATGCACCGCGACGCAACGCGGGGAGGCAGACAAGGTATAGGGCGGCGCCTACAATCCATGCCAA
CCCGTTCCATGTGCTCGCCGAGGCGGCATAAATCGCCGTGACGATCAGCGGTCCAATGATCGAAGTTAGG
CTGGTAAGAGCCGCGAGCGATCCTTGAAGCTGTCCCTGATGGTCGTCATCTACCTGCCTGGACAGCATGG
CCTGCAACGCGGGCATCCCGATGCCGCCGGAAGCGAGAAGAATCATAATGGGGAAGGCCATCCAGCCTCG
CGTCGCGAACGCCAGCAAGACGTAGCCCAGCGCGTCGGCCGCCATGCCGGCGATAATGGCCTGCTTCTCG
CCGAAACGTTTGGTGGCGGGACCAGTGACGAAGGCTTGAGCGAGGGCGTGCAAGATTCCGAATACCGCAA
GCGACAGGCCGATCATCGTCGCGCTCCAGCGAAAGCGGTCCTCGCCGAAAATGACCCAGAGCGCTGCCGG
CACCTGTCCTACGAGTTGCATGATAAAGAAGACAGTCATAAGTGCGGCGACGATAGTCATGCCCCGCGCC
CACCGGAAGGAGCTGACTGGGTTGAAGGCTCTCAAGGGCATCGGTCGACGCTCTCCCTTATGCGACTCCT
GCATTAGGAAGCAGCCCAGTAGTAGGTTGAGGCCGTTGAGCACCGCCGCCGCAAGGAATGGTGCATGCAA
GGAGATGGCGCCCAACAGTCCCCCGGCCACGCGGCCTGCCACCATACCCACGCCGAAACAAGCGCTCATG
AGCCCGAAGTGGCGAGCCCGATCTTCCCCATCGGTGATGTCGGCGATATAGGCGCCAGCAACCGCACCTG
TGGCGCCGGTGATGCCGGCCACGATGCGTCCGGCGTAGAGGATCGAGATCTCGATCCCGCGAAATTAATA
CGACTCACTATAGGGAGACCACAACGGTTTCCCTCTAGTGCCGGCTCCGGAGAGCTCTTTAATTAAGCGG
CCGCCCTGCAGGACTCGAGTTCTAGAAATAATTTTGTTTAACTTTAAGAAGGAGATATAGTTCATGAAAA
TCGAAGAAGGTAAACTGGTAATCTGGATTAACGGCGATAAAGGCTATAACGGTCTCGCTGAAGTCGGTAA
GAAATTCGAGAAAGATACCGGAATTAAAGTCACCGTTGAGCATCCGGATAAACTGGAAGAGAAATTCCCA
CAGGTTGCGGCAACTGGCGATGGCCCTGACATTATCTTCTGGGCACACGACCGCTTTGGTGGCTACGCTC
AATCTGGCCTGTTGGCTGAAATCACCCCGGACAAAGCGTTCCAGGACAAGCTGTATCCGTTTACCTGGGA
TGCCGTACGTTACAACGGCAAGCTGATTGCTTACCCGATCGCTGTTGAAGCGTTATCGCTGATTTATAAC
AAAGATCTGCTGCCGAACCCGCCAAAAACCTGGGAAGAGATCCCGGCGCTGGATAAAGAACTGAAAGCGA
AAGGTAAGAGCGCGCTGATGTTCAACCTGCAAGAACCGTACTTCACCTGGCCGCTGATTGCTGCTGACGG
GGGTTATGCGTTCAAGTATGAAAACGGCAAGTACGACATTAAAGACGTGGGCGTGGATAACGCTGGCGCG
AAAGCGGGTCTGACCTTCCTGGTTGACCTGATTAAAAACAAACACATGAATGCAGACACCGATTACTCCA
TCGCAGAAGCTGCCTTTAATAAAGGCGAAACAGCGATGACCATCAACGGCCCGTGGGCATGGTCCAACAT
CGACACCAGCAAAGTGAATTATGGTGTAACGGTACTGCCGACCTTCAAGGGTCAACCATCCAAACCGTTC
GTTGGCGTGCTGAGCGCAGGTATTAACGCCGCCAGTCCGAACAAAGAGCTGGCAAAAGAGTTCCTCGAAA
ACTATCTGCTGACTGATGAAGGTCTGGAAGCGGTTAATAAAGACAAACCGCTGGGTGCCGTAGCGCTGAA
GTCTTACGAGGAAGAGTTGGTGAAAGATCCGCGTATTGCCGCCACTATGGAAAACGCCCAGAAAGGTGAA
ATCATGCCGAACATCCCGCAGATGTCCGCTTTCTGGTATGCCGTGCGTACTGCGGTGATCAACGCCGCCA
GCGGTCGTCAGACTGTCGATGAAGCCCTGGCAGCCGCGCAGACTGCTGCGGCCGCAGCTATGGGTCGTCG
TCGTGCGTGCCGTGCGATGCGTCCGAAGACCGCGGGTCGTCGTAACGACCTGCACGACGATCGTACCGCG
AGCGCGCACAAGACCAGCCGTCAGAAACGTCGTGCGGAGTACGCGCGTGTGCAAGAACTGTATAAGAAAT
GCCGTAGCCGTGCGGCGGCGGAAGTGATCGATGGTGCGTGCGGTGGCGTTGGTCACAGCCTGGAGGAAAT
GGAAACCTACTGGCGTCCGATTCTGGAACGTGTGAGCGACGCGCCGGGTCCGACCCCGGAGGCGCTGCAC
GCGCTGGGTCGTGCGGAATGGCACGGTGGCAACCGTGATTATACCCAGCTGTGGAAGCCGATCAGCGTTG
AGGAAATTAAAGCGAGCCGTTTCGACTGGCGTACCAGCCCGGGTCCGGATGGTATCCGTAGCGGCCAGTG
GCGTGCGGTGCCGGTTCACCTGAAGGCGGAAATGTTCAACGCGTGGATGGCGCGTGGCGAGATCCCGGAA
ATTCTGCGTCAATGCCGTACCGTGTTTGTTCCGAAAGTTGAGCGTCCGGGTGGCCCGGGTGAATACCGTC
CGATCAGCATTGCGAGCATCCCGCTGCGTCACTTCCACAGCATTCTGGCGCGTCGTCTGCTGGCGTGCTG
CCCGCCGGACGCGCGTCAGCGTGGCTTTATCTGCGCGGATGGTACCCTGGAGAACAGCGCGGTGCTGGAC
GCGGTTCTGGGTGATAGCCGTAAGAAACTGCGTGAATGCCACGTGGCGGTTCTGGACTTCGCGAAGGCGT
TTGATACCGTGAGCCACGAGGCGCTGGTTGAACTGCTGCGTCTGCGTGGCATGCCGGAGCAGTTCTGCGG
TTACATTGCGCACCTGTATGACACCGCGAGCACCACCCTGGCGGTGAACAACGAAATGAGCAGCCCGGTG
AAAGTTGGCCGTGGTGTTCGTCAAGGCGACCCGCTGAGCCCGATCCTGTTTAACGTGGTTATGGATCTGA
TTCTGGCGAGCCTGCCGGAGCGTGTGGGTTACCGTCTGGAGATGGAACTGGTTAGCGCGCTGGCGTATGC
GGACGATCTGGTGCTGCTGGCGGGCAGCAAGGTTGGTATGCAGGAAAGCATCAGCGCGGTGGACTGCGTT
GGCCGTCAAATGGGTCTGCGTCTGAACTGCCGTAAAAGCGCGGTGCTGAGCATGATCCCGGATGGTCACC
GTAAGAAACACCACTACCTGACCGAGCGTACCTTCAACATTGGTGGCAAGCCGCTGCGTCAGGTGAGCTG
CGTTGAACGTTGGCGTTATCTGGGCGTGGACTTTGAGGCGAGCGGTTGCGTTACCCTGGAACACAGCATC
AGCAGCGCGCTGAACAACATTAGCCGTGCGCCGCTGAAACCGCAGCAACGTCTGGAGATCCTGCGTGCGC
ACCTGATTCCGCGTTTCCAGCACGGCTTTGTTCTGGGTAACATCAGCGACGATCGTCTGCGTATGCTGGA
TGTGCAGGCGCGTAAGGCGGTTGGTCAATGGCTGCGTCTGCCGGCGGACGTGCCGAAAGCGTACTATCAC
GCGGCGGTTCAAGATGGTGGCCTGGCGATCCCGAGCGTGCGTGCGACCATCCCGGACCTGATTGTTCGTC
GTTTTGGTGGCCTGGATAGCAGCCCGTGGAGCGTGGCGCGTGCGGCGGCGAAGAGCGACAAAATTCGTAA
GAAACTGCGTTGGGCGTGGAAGCAGCTGCGTCGTTTCAGCCGTGTGGATAGCACCACCCAACGTCCGAGC
GTTCGTCTGTTTTGGCGTGAGCACCTGCACGCGAGCGTTGACGGTCGTGAGCTGCGTGAAAGCACCCGTA
CCCCGACCAGCACCAAATGGATTCGTGAACGTTGCGCGCAGATTACCGGTCGTGATTTCGTGCAATTTGT
TCACACCCACATCAACGCGCTGCCGAGCCGTATTCGTGGCAGCCGTGGCCGTCGTGGTGGCGGTGAGAGC
AGCCTGACCTGCCGTGCGGGTTGCAAAGTGCGTGAAACCACCGCGCACATCCTGCAGCAATGCCACCGTA
CCCACGGCGGTCGTATCCTGCGTCACAACAAGATTGTGAGCTTCGTTGCGAAGGCGATGGAGGAAAACAA
ATGGACCGTGGAGCTGGAACCGCGTCTGCGTACCAGCGTTGGCCTGCGTAAACCGGCGATCATTGCGAGC
CGTGATGGCGTGGGTGTTATCGTGGACGTTCAGGTGGTTAGCGGTCAACGTAGCCTGGATGAGCTGCACC
GTGAAAAGCGTAACAAATACGGCAACCACGGTGAGCTGGTTGAGCTGGTTGCGGGCCGTCTGGGTCTGCC
GAAAGCGGAGTGCGTGCGTGCGACCAGCTGCACCATTAGCTGGCGTGGCGTTTGGAGCCTGACCAGCTAT
AAAGAGCTGCGTAGCATCATTGGTCTGCGTGAACCGACCCTGCAGATCGTGCCGATTCTGGCGCTGCGTG
GCAGCCACATGAACTGGACCCGTTTTAACCAAATGACCAGCGTGATGGGTGGCGGTGTTGGTGAGAACCT
CTACTTCCAATCCGGCTCTCATCACCATCACCATCACTAATAACCAACTCCATAAGGATCCGCGATCGCG
GCGCGCCACCTGGTGGCCGGCCGGTACCACGCGTGCGCGCTGATCCGGCTGCTAACAAAGCCCGAAAGGA
AGCTGAGTTGGCTGCTGCCACCGCTGAGCAATAACTAGCATAACCCCTTGGGGCCTCTAAACGGGTCTTG
AGGGGTTTTTTGCTGAAAGGAGGAACTATATCCGGACATCCACAGGACGGGTGTGGTCGCCATGATCGCG
TAGTCGATAGTGGCTCCAAGTAGCGAAGCGAGCAGGACTGGGCGGCGGCCAAAGCGGTCGGACAGTGCTC
CGAGAACGGGTGCGCATAGAAATTGCATCAACGCATATAGCGCTAGCAGCACGCCATAGTGACTGGCGAT
GCTGTCGGAATGGACGACATCCCGCAAGAGGCCCGGCAGTACCGGCATAACCAAGCCTATGCCTACAGCA
TCCAGGGTGACGGTGCCGAGGATGACGATGAGCGCATTGTTAGATTTCATACACGGTGCCTGACTGCGTT
AGCAATTTAACTGTGATAAACTACCGCATTAAAGCTTATCGATGATAAGCTGTCAAACATGAGAATTCTT
GAAGACGAAAGGGCCTCGTGATACGCCTATTTTTATAGGTTAATGTCATGATAATAATGGTTTCTTAGAC
GTCAGGTGGCACTTTTCGGGGAAATGTGCGCGGAACCCCTATTTGTTTATTTTTCTAAATACATTCAAAT
ATGTATCCGCTCATGAGACAATAACCCTGATAAATGCTTCAATAACATTGAAAAAGGAAGAGTATGAGTA
TTCAACATTTCCGTGTCGCCCTTATTCCCTTTTTTGCGGCATTTTGCCTTCCTGTTTTTGCTCACCCAGA
AACGCTGGTGAAAGTAAAAGATGCTGAAGATCAGTTGGGTGCACGAGTGGGTTACATCGAACTGGATCTC
AACAGCGGTAAGATCCTTGAGAGTTTTCGCCCCGAAGAACGTTTTCCAATGATGAGCACTTTTAAAGTTC
TGCTATGTGGCGCGGTATTATCCCGTGTTGACGCCGGGCAAGAGCAACTCGGTCGCCGCATACACTATTC
TCAGAATGACTTGGTTGAGTACTCACCAGTCACAGAAAAGCATCTTACGGATGGCATGACAGTAAGAGAA
TTATGCAGTGCTGCCATAACCATGAGTGATAACACTGCGGCCAACTTACTTCTGACAACGATCGGAGGAC
CGAAGGAGCTAACCGCTTTTTTGCACAACATGGGGGATCATGTAACTCGCCTTGATCGTTGGGAACCGGA
GCTGAATGAAGCCATACCAAACGACGAGCGTGACACCACGATGCCTGCAGCAATGGCAACAACGTTGCGC
AAACTATTAACTGGCGAACTACTTACTCTAGCTTCCCGGCAACAATTAATAGACTGGATGGAGGCGGATA
AAGTTGCAGGACCACTTCTGCGCTCGGCCCTTCCGGCTGGCTGGTTTATTGCTGATAAATCTGGAGCCGG
TGAGCGTGGGTCTCGCGGTATCATTGCAGCACTGGGGCCAGATGGTAAGCCCTCCCGTATCGTAGTTATC
TACACGACGGGGAGTCAGGCAACTATGGATGAACGAAATAGACAGATCGCTGAGATAGGTGCCTCACTGA
TTAAGCATTGGTAACTGTCAGACCAAGTTTACTCATATATACTTTAGATTGATTTAAAACTTCATTTTTA
ATTTAAAAGGATCTAGGTGAAGATCCTTTTTGATAATCTCATGACCAAAATCCCTTAACGTGAGTTTTCG
TTCCACTGAGCGTCAGACCCCGTAGAAAAGATCAAAGGATCTTCTTGAGATCCTTTTTTTCTGCGCGTAA
TCTGCTGCTTGCAAACAAAAAAACCACCGCTACCAGCGGTGGTTTGTTTGCCGGATCAAGAGCTACCAAC
TCTTTTTCCGAAGGTAACTGGCTTCAGCAGAGCGCAGATACCAAATACTGTCCTTCTAGTGTAGCCGTAG
TTAGGCCACCACTTCAAGAACTCTGTAGCACCGCCTACATACCTCGCTCTGCTAATCCTGTTACCAGTGG
CTGCTGCCAGTGGCGATAAGTCGTGTCTTACCGGGTTGGACTCAAGACGATAGTTACCGGATAAGGCGCA
GCGGTCGGGCTGAACG
